>Addgene plasmid #120439 | EF1a_FOXA2_P2A_Hygro_Barcode | addgene full sequence | sequence record 234517 | Addgene NGS Result
TCGACGGATCGGGAGATCTCCCGATCCCCTATGGTGCACTCTCAGTACAATCTGCTCTGATGCCGCATAG
TTAAGCCAGTATCTGCTCCCTGCTTGTGTGTTGGAGGTCGCTGAGTAGTGCGCGAGCAAAATTTAAGCTA
CAACAAGGCAAGGCTTGACCGACAATTGCATGAAGAATCTGCTTAGGGTTAGGCGTTTTGCGCTGCTTCG
CGATGTACGGGCCAGATATACGCGTTGACATTGATTATTGACTAGTTATTAATAGTAATCAATTACGGGG
TCATTAGTTCATAGCCCATATATGGAGTTCCGCGTTACATAACTTACGGTAAATGGCCCGCCTGGCTGAC
CGCCCAACGACCCCCGCCCATTGACGTCAATAATGACGTATGTTCCCATAGTAACGCCAATAGGGACTTT
CCATTGACGTCAATGGGTGGAGTATTTACGGTAAACTGCCCACTTGGCAGTACATCAAGTGTATCATATG
CCAAGTACGCCCCCTATTGACGTCAATGACGGTAAATGGCCCGCCTGGCATTATGCCCAGTACATGACCT
TATGGGACTTTCCTACTTGGCAGTACATCTACGTATTAGTCATCGCTATTACCATGGTGATGCGGTTTTG
GCAGTACATCAATGGGCGTGGATAGCGGTTTGACTCACGGGGATTTCCAAGTCTCCACCCCATTGACGTC
AATGGGAGTTTGTTTTGGCACCAAAATCAACGGGACTTTCCAAAATGTCGTAACAACTCCGCCCCATTGA
CGCAAATGGGCGGTAGGCGTGTACGGTGGGAGGTCTATATAAGCAGCGCGTTTTGCCTGTACTGGGTCTC
TCTGGTTAGACCAGATCTGAGCCTGGGAGCTCTCTGGCTAACTAGGGAACCCACTGCTTAAGCCTCAATA
AAGCTTGCCTTGAGTGCTTCAAGTAGTGTGTGCCCGTCTGTTGTGTGACTCTGGTAACTAGAGATCCCTC
AGACCCTTTTAGTCAGTGTGGAAAATCTCTAGCAGTGGCGCCCGAACAGGGACTTGAAAGCGAAAGGGAA
ACCAGAGGAGCTCTCTCGACGCAGGACTCGGCTTGCTGAAGCGCGCACGGCAAGAGGCGAGGGGCGGCGA
CTGGTGAGTACGCCAAAAATTTTGACTAGCGGAGGCTAGAAGGAGAGAGATGGGTGCGAGAGCGTCAGTA
TTAAGCGGGGGAGAATTAGATCGCGATGGGAAAAAATTCGGTTAAGGCCAGGGGGAAAGAAAAAATATAA
ATTAAAACATATAGTATGGGCAAGCAGGGAGCTAGAACGATTCGCAGTTAATCCTGGCCTGTTAGAAACA
TCAGAAGGCTGTAGACAAATACTGGGACAGCTACAACCATCCCTTCAGACAGGATCAGAAGAACTTAGAT
CATTATATAATACAGTAGCAACCCTCTATTGTGTGCATCAAAGGATAGAGATAAAAGACACCAAGGAAGC
TTTAGACAAGATAGAGGAAGAGCAAAACAAAAGTAAGACCACCGCACAGCAAGCGGCCGCTGATCTTCAG
ACCTGGAGGAGGAGATATGAGGGACAATTGGAGAAGTGAATTATATAAATATAAAGTAGTAAAAATTGAA
CCATTAGGAGTAGCACCCACCAAGGCAAAGAGAAGAGTGGTGCAGAGAGAAAAAAGAGCAGTGGGAATAG
GAGCTTTGTTCCTTGGGTTCTTGGGAGCAGCAGGAAGCACTATGGGCGCAGCGTCAATGACGCTGACGGT
ACAGGCCAGACAATTATTGTCTGGTATAGTGCAGCAGCAGAACAATTTGCTGAGGGCTATTGAGGCGCAA
CAGCATCTGTTGCAACTCACAGTCTGGGGCATCAAGCAGCTCCAGGCAAGAATCCTGGCTGTGGAAAGAT
ACCTAAAGGATCAACAGCTCCTGGGGATTTGGGGTTGCTCTGGAAAACTCATTTGCACCACTGCTGTGCC
TTGGAATGCTAGTTGGAGTAATAAATCTCTGGAACAGATTTGGAATCACACGACCTGGATGGAGTGGGAC
AGAGAAATTAACAATTACACAAGCTTAATACACTCCTTAATTGAAGAATCGCAAAACCAGCAAGAAAAGA
ATGAACAAGAATTATTGGAATTAGATAAATGGGCAAGTTTGTGGAATTGGTTTAACATAACAAATTGGCT
GTGGTATATAAAATTATTCATAATGATAGTAGGAGGCTTGGTAGGTTTAAGAATAGTTTTTGCTGTACTT
TCTATAGTGAATAGAGTTAGGCAGGGATATTCACCATTATCGTTTCAGACCCACCTCCCAACCCCGAGGG
GACCCGACAGGCCCGAAGGAATAGAAGAAGAAGGTGGAGAGAGAGACAGAGACAGATCCATTCGATTAGT
GAACGGATCGGCACTGCGTGCGCCAATTCTGCAGACAAATGGCAGTATTCATCCACAATTTTAAAAGAAA
AGGGGGGATTGGGGGGTACAGTGCAGGGGAAAGAATAGTAGACATAATAGCAACAGACATACAAACTAAA
GAATTACAAAAACAAATTACAAAAATTCAAAATTTTCGGGTTTATTACAGGGACAGCAGAGATCCAGTTT
GGTTAATTAATCGATAAGCTTTGCAAAGATGGATAAAGTTTTAAACAGAGAGGAATCTTTGCAGCTAATG
GACCTTCTAGGTCTTGAAAGGAGTGGGAATTGGCTCCGGTGCCCGTCAGTGGGCAGAGCGCACATCGCCC
ACAGTCCCCGAGAAGTTGGGGGGAGGGGTCGGCAATTGAACCGGTGCCTAGAGAAGGTGGCGCGGGGTAA
ACTGGGAAAGTGATGTCGTGTACTGGCTCCGCCTTTTTCCCGAGGGTGGGGGAGAACCGTATATAAGTGC
AGTAGTCGCCGTGAACGTTCTTTTTCGCAACGGGTTTGCCGCCAGAACACAGGTAAGTGCCGTGTGTGGT
TCCCGCGGGCCTGGCCTCTTTACGGGTTATGGCCCTTGCGTGCCTTGAATTACTTCCACCTGGCTGCAGT
ACGTGATTCTTGATCCCGAGCTTCGGGTTGGAAGTGGGTGGGAGAGTTCGAGGCCTTGCGCTTAAGGAGC
CCCTTCGCCTCGTGCTTGAGTTGAGGCCTGGCCTGGGCGCTGGGGCCGCCGCGTGCGAATCTGGTGGCAC
CTTCGCGCCTGTCTCGCTGCTTTCGATAAGTCTCTAGCCATTTAAAATTTTTGATGACCTGCTGCGACGC
TTTTTTTCTGGCAAGATAGTCTTGTAAATGCGGGCCAAGATCTGCACACTGGTATTTCGGTTTTTGGGGC
CGCGGGCGGCGACGGGGCCCGTGCGTCCCAGCGCACATGTTCGGCGAGGCGGGGCCTGCGAGCGCGGCCA
CCGAGAATCGGACGGGGGTAGTCTCAAGCTGGCCGGCCTGCTCTGGTGCCTGGCCTCGCGCCGCCGTGTA
TCGCCCCGCCCTGGGCGGCAAGGCTGGCCCGGTCGGCACCAGTTGCGTGAGCGGAAAGATGGCCGCTTCC
CGGCCCTGCTGCAGGGAGCTCAAAATGGAGGACGCGGCGCTCGGGAGAGCGGGCGGGTGAGTCACCCACA
CAAAGGAAAAGGGCCTTTCCGTCCTCAGCCGTCGCTTCATGTGACTCCACGGAGTACCGGGCGCCGTCCA
GGCACCTCGATTAGTTCTCGAGCTTTTGGAGTACGTCGTCTTTAGGTTGGGGGGAGGGGTTTTATGCGAT
GGAGTTTCCCCACACTGAGTGGGTGGAGACTGAAGTTAGGCCAGCTTGGCACTTGATGTAATTCTCCTTG
GAATTTGCCCTTTTTGAGTTTGGATCTTGGTTCATTCTCAAGCCTCAGACAGTGGTTCAAAGTTTTTTTC
TTCCATTTCAGGTGTCGTGAGGAATTAGCTTGGTACTAATACGACTCACTATAGGGAGACCCAAGCTGGC
TAGGTAAGCTTGATATCGAATTCCTGCAGCCCGGGGGATCCCGCCACCATGCTGGGAGCGGTGAAGATGG
AAGGGCACGAGCCGTCCGACTGGAGCAGCTACTATGCAGAGCCCGAGGGCTACTCCTCCGTGAGCAACAT
GAACGCCGGCCTGGGGATGAACGGCATGAACACGTACATGAGCATGTCGGCGGCCGCCATGGGCAGCGGC
TCGGGCAACATGAGCGCGGGCTCCATGAACATGTCGTCGTACGTGGGCGCTGGCATGAGCCCGTCCCTGG
CGGGGATGTCCCCCGGCGCGGGCGCCATGGCGGGCATGGGCGGCTCGGCCGGGGCGGCTGGCGTGGCGGG
CATGGGGCCGCACTTGAGTCCCAGCCTGAGCCCGCTCGGGGGGCAGGCGGCCGGGGCCATGGGCGGCCTG
GCCCCCTACGCCAACATGAACTCCATGAGCCCCATGTACGGGCAGGCGGGCCTGAGCCGCGCCCGCGACC
CCAAGACCTACAGGCGCAGCTACACGCACGCAAAGCCGCCCTACTCGTACATCTCGCTCATCACCATGGC
CATCCAGCAGAGCCCCAACAAGATGCTGACGCTGAGCGAGATCTACCAGTGGATCATGGACCTCTTCCCC
TTCTACCGGCAGAACCAGCAGCGCTGGCAGAACTCCATCCGCCACTCGCTCTCCTTCAACGACTGTTTCC
TGAAGGTGCCCCGCTCGCCCGACAAGCCCGGCAAGGGCTCCTTCTGGACCCTGCACCCTGACTCGGGCAA
CATGTTCGAGAACGGCTGCTACCTGCGCCGCCAGAAGCGCTTCAAGTGCGAGAAGCAGCTGGCGCTGAAG
GAGGCCGCAGGCGCCGCCGGCAGCGGCAAGAAGGCGGCCGCCGGGGCCCAGGCCTCACAGGCTCAACTCG
GGGAGGCCGCCGGGCCGGCCTCCGAGACTCCGGCGGGCACCGAGTCGCCTCACTCGAGCGCCTCCCCGTG
CCAGGAGCACAAGCGAGGGGGCCTGGGAGAGCTGAAGGGGACGCCGGCTGCGGCGCTGAGCCCCCCAGAG
CCGGCGCCCTCTCCCGGGCAGCAGCAGCAGGCCGCGGCCCACCTGCTGGGCCCGCCCCACCACCCGGGCC
TGCCGCCTGAGGCCCACCTGAAGCCGGAACACCACTACGCCTTCAACCACCCGTTCTCCATCAACAACCT
CATGTCCTCGGAGCAGCAGCACCACCACAGCCACCACCACCACCAGCCCCACAAAATGGACCTCAAGGCC
TACGAACAGGTGATGCACTACCCCGGCTACGGTTCCCCCATGCCTGGCAGCTTGGCCATGGGCCCGGTCA
CGAACAAAACGGGCCTGGACGCCTCGCCCCTGGCCGCAGATACCTCCTACTACCAGGGGGTGTACTCCCG
GCCCATTATGAACTCCTCTTTGGGATCCGGCGCAACAAACTTCTCTCTGCTGAAACAAGCCGGAGATGTC
GAAGAGAATCCTGGACCGATGAAAAAGCCTGAACTCACCGCGACGTCTGTCGAGAAGTTTCTGATCGAAA
AGTTCGACAGCGTCTCCGACCTGATGCAGCTCTCGGAGGGCGAAGAATCTCGTGCTTTCAGCTTCGATGT
AGGAGGGCGTGGATATGTCCTGCGGGTAAATAGCTGCGCCGATGGTTTCTACAAAGATCGTTATGTTTAT
CGGCACTTTGCATCGGCCGCGCTCCCGATTCCGGAAGTGCTTGACATTGGGGAATTCAGCGAGAGCCTGA
CCTATTGCATCTCCCGCCGTGCACAGGGTGTCACGTTGCAAGACCTGCCTGAAACCGAACTGCCCGCTGT
TCTGCAGCCGGTCGCGGAGGCCATGGATGCGATCGCTGCGGCCGATCTTAGCCAGACGAGCGGGTTCGGC
CCATTCGGACCGCAAGGAATCGGTCAATACACTACATGGCGTGATTTCATATGCGCGATTGCTGATCCCC
ATGTGTATCACTGGCAAACTGTGATGGACGACACCGTCAGTGCGTCCGTCGCGCAGGCTCTCGATGAGCT
GATGCTTTGGGCCGAGGACTGCCCCGAAGTCCGGCACCTCGTGCACGCGGATTTCGGCTCCAACAATGTC
CTGACGGACAATGGCCGCATAACAGCGGTCATTGACTGGAGCGAGGCGATGTTCGGGGATTCCCAATACG
AGGTCGCCAACATCTTCTTCTGGAGGCCGTGGTTGGCTTGTATGGAGCAGCAGACGCGCTACTTCGAGCG
GAGGCATCCGGAGCTTGCAGGATCGCCGCGGCTCCGGGCGTATATGCTCCGCATTGGTCTTGACCAACTC
TATCAGAGCTTGGTTGACGGCAATTTCGATGATGCAGCTTGGGCGCAGGGTCGATGCGACGCAATCGTCC
GATCCGGAGCCGGGACTGTCGGGCGTACACAAATCGCCCGCAGAAGCGCGGCCGTCTGGACCGATGGCTG
TGTAGAAGTACTCGCCGATAGTGGAAACCGACGCCCCAGCACTCGTCCGAGGGCAAAGGAATAAGTTAGA
ACTATTTCCTGGCTGTTACGCGCTTTTTTAGCCGTCTTTAACCTACTGACGGGCTTGTTAAACAGTGAAC
CGCCCGCCCCACGACCCGCAGCGCCCGACCGAAAGGAGCGCACGACCCCATGCATCGAACAAAAGAAAAG
GGGGGACTGGAAGGGCTAATTCACTCCCAACGAAGACAAGATATCATAACTTCGTATAGCATACATTATA
CGAAGTTATCGGCTAGCTGGTCCGGACTGTACTGGGTCTCTCTGGTTAGACCAGATCTGAGCCTGGGAGC
TCTCTGGCTAACTAGGGAACCCACTGCTTAAGCCTCAATAAAGCTTGCCTTGAGTGCTTCAAGTAGTGTG
TGCCCGTCTGTTGTGTGACTCTGGTAACTAGAGATCCCTCAGACCCTTTTAGTCAGTGTGGAAAATCTCT
AGCAGGGCCCGTTTAAACCCGCTGATCAGCCTCGACTGTGCCTTCTAGTTGCCAGCCATCTGTTGTTTGC
CCCTCCCCCGTGCCTTCCTTGACCCTGGAAGGTGCCACTCCCACTGTCCTTTCCTAATAAAATGAGGAAA
TTGCATCGCATTGTCTGAGTAGGTGTCATTCTATTCTGGGGGGTGGGGTGGGGCAGGACAGCAAGGGGGA
GGATTGGGAAGACAATAGCAGGCATGCTGGGGATGCGGTGGGCTCTATGGCTTCTGAGGCGGAAAGAACC
AGCTGGGGCTCTAGGGGGTATCCCC
[124 nt withheld, positions 7166-7289]
C
[91 nt withheld, positions 7291-7381]
A
[49 nt withheld, positions 7383-7431]
CCTTTGACGTTGGAGTCCACGTTCTTT
[37 nt withheld, positions 7459-7495]
ACCCTATCTCGGTCTATTCTTTTGATTTATAAGGGATTTTGCCGATTTCGGCCTATTGGTTAAAAAATGA
GCTGATTTAACAAAAATTTAACGCGAATTAATTCTGTGGAATGTGTGTCAGTTAGGGTGTGGAAAGTCCC
CAGGCTCCCCAGCAGGCAGAAGTATGCAAAGCATGCATCTCAATTAGTCAGCAACCAGGTGTGGAAAGTC
CCCAGGCTCCCCAGCAGGCAGAAGTATGCAAAGCATGCATCTCAATTAGTCAGCAACCATAGTCCCGCCC
CTAACTCCGCCCATCCCGCCCCTAACTCCGCCCAGTTCCGCCCATTCTCCGCCCCATGGCTGACTAATTT
TTTTTATTTATGCAGAGGCCGAGGCCGCCTCTGCCTCTGAGCTATTCCAGAAGTAGTGAGGAGGCTTTTT
TGGAGGCCTAGGCTTTTGCAAAAAGCTCCCGGGAGCTTGTATATCCATTTTCGGATCTGATCAGCACGTG
TTGACAATTAATCATCGGCATAGTATATCGGCATAGTATAATACGACAAGGTGAGGAACTAAACCATGGC
CAAGTTGACCAGTGCCGTTCCGGTGCTCACCGCGCGCGACGTCGCCGGAGCGGTCGAGTTCTGGACCGAC
CGGCTCGGGTTCTCCCGGGACTTCGTGGAGGACGACTTCGCCGGTGTGGTCCGGGACGACGTGACCCTGT
TCATCAGCGCGGTCCAGGACCAGGTGGTGCCGGACAACACCCTGGCCTGGGTGTGGGTGCGCGGCCTGGA
CGAGCTGTACGCCGAGTGGTCGGAGGTCGTGTCCACGAACTTCCGGGACGCCTCCGGGCCGGCCATGACC
GAGATCGGCGAGCAGCCGTGGGGGCGGGAGTTCGCCCTGCGCGACCCGGCCGGCAACTGCGTGCACTTCG
TGGCCGAGGAGCAGGACTGACACGTGCTACGAGATTTCGATTCCACCGCCGCCTTCTATGAAAGGTTGGG
CTTCGGAATCGTTTTCCGGGACGCCGGCTGGATGATCCTCCAGCGCGGGGATCTCATGCTGGAGTTCTTC
GCCCACCCCAACTTGTTTATTGCAGCTTATAATGGTTACAAATAAAGCAATAGCATCACAAATTTCACAA
ATAAAGCATTTTTTTCACTGCATTCTAGTTGTGGTTTGTCCAAACTCATCAATGTATCTTATCATGTCTG
TATACCGTCGACCTCTAGCTAGAGCTTGGCGTAATCATGGTCATAGCTGTTTCCTGTGTGAAATTGTTAT
CCGCTCACAATTCCACACAACATACGAGCCGGAAGCATAAAGTGTAAAGCCTGGGGTGCCTAATGAGTGA
GCTAACTCACATTAATTGCGTTGCGCTCACTGCCCGCTTTCCAGTCGGGAAACCTGTCGTGCCAGCTGCA
TTAATGAATCGGCCAACGCGCGGGGAGAGGCGGTTTGCGTATTGGGCGCTCTTCCGCTTCCTCGCTCACT
GACTCGCTGCGCTCGGTCGTTCGGCTGCGGCGAGCGGTATCAGCTCACTCAAAGGCGGTAATACGGTTAT
CCACAGAATCAGGGGATAACGCAGGAAAGAACATGTGAGCAAAAGGCCAGCAAAAGGCCAGGAACCGTAA
AAAGGCCGCGTTGCTGGCGTTTTTCCATAGGCTCCGCCCCCCTGACGAGCATCACAAAAATCGACGCTCA
AGTCAGAGGTGGCGAAACCCGACAGGACTATAAAGATACCAGGCGTTTCCCCCTGGAAGCTCCCTCGTGC
GCTCTCCTGTTCCGACCCTGCCGCTTACCGGATACCTGTCCGCCTTTCTCCCTTCGGGAAGCGTGGCGCT
TTCTCATAGCTCACGCTGTAGGTATCTCAGTTCGGTGTAGGTCGTTCGCTCCAAGCTGGGCTGTGTGCAC
GAACCCCCCGTTCAGCCCGACCGCTGCGCCTTATCCGGTAACTATCGTCTTGAGTCCAACCCGGTAAGAC
ACGACTTATCGCCACTGGCAGCAGCCACTGGTAACAGGATTAGCAGAGCGAGGTATGTAGGCGGTGCTAC
AGAGTTCTTGAAGTGGTGGCCTAACTACGGCTACACTAGAAGAACAGTATTTGGTATCTGCGCTCTGCTG
AAGCCAGTTACCTTCGGAAAAAGAGTTGGTAGCTCTTGATCCGGCAAACAAACCACCGCTGGTAGCGGTG
GTTTTTTTGTTTGCAAGCAGCAGATTACGCGCAGAAAAAAAGGATCTCAAGAAGATCCTTTGATCTTTTC
TACGGGGTCTGACGCTCAGTGGAACGAAAACTCACGTTAAGGGATTTTGGTCATGAGATTATCAAAAAGG
ATCTTCACCTAGATCCTTTTAAATTAAAAATGAAGTTTTAAATCAATCTAAAGTATATATGAGTAAACTT
GGTCTGACAGTTACCAATGCTTAATCAGTGAGGCACCTATCTCAGCGATCTGTCTATTTCGTTCATCCAT
AGTTGCCTGACTCCCCGTCGTGTAGATAACTACGATACGGGAGGGCTTACCATCTGGCCCCAGTGCTGCA
ATGATACCGCGAGACCCACGCTCACCGGCTCCAGATTTATCAGCAATAAACCAGCCAGCCGGAAGGGCCG
AGCGCAGAAGTGGTCCTGCAACTTTATCCGCCTCCATCCAGTCTATTAATTGTTGCCGGGAAGCTAGAGT
AAGTAGTTCGCCAGTTAATAGTTTGCGCAACGTTGTTGCCATTGCTACAGGCATCGTGGTGTCACGCTCG
TCGTTTGGTATGGCTTCATTCAGCTCCGGTTCCCAACGATCAAGGCGAGTTACATGATCCCCCATGTTGT
GCAAAAAAGCGGTTAGCTCCTTCGGTCCTCCGATCGTTGTCAGAAGTAAGTTGGCCGCAGTGTTATCACT
CATGGTTATGGCAGCACTGCATAATTCTCTTACTGTCATGCCATCCGTAAGATGCTTTTCTGTGACTGGT
GAGTACTCAACCAAGTCATTCTGAGAATAGTGTATGCGGCGACCGAGTTGCTCTTGCCCGGCGTCAATAC
GGGATAATACCGCGCCACATAGCAGAACTTTAAAAGTGCTCATCATTGGAAAACGTTCTTCGGGGCGAAA
ACTCTCAAGGATCTTACCGCTGTTGAGATCCAGTTCGATGTAACCCACTCGTGCACCCAACTGATCTTCA
GCATCTTTTACTTTCACCAGCGTTTCTGGGTGAGCAAAAACAGGAAGGCAAAATGCCGCAAAAAAGGGAA
TAAGGGCGACACGGAAATGTTGAATACTCATACTCTTCCTTTTTCAATATTATTGAAGCATTTATCAGGG
TTATTGTCTCATGAGCGGATACATATTTGAATGTATTTAGAAAAATAAACAAATAGGGGTTCCGCGCACA
TTTCCCCGAAAAGTGCCACCTGACG
Features (pLannotate 1.2.2; 33 found; start..end, strand, type, name):
     30..82      -  misc_feature   bom (fragment): basis of mobility region from pBR322
    237..616     +  enhancer       CMV enhancer: human cytomegalovirus immediate early enhancer
    617..816     +  promoter       CMV promoter: human cytomegalovirus (CMV) immediate early promoter
    834..1014    +  LTR            5' LTR (truncated): truncated 5' long terminal repeat (LTR) from HIV-1
   1061..1186    +  misc_feature   HIV-1 Ψ: packaging signal of human immunodeficiency virus type 1
   1170..1533    +  CDS            HIV-1 gag (fragment): gag protein from human immunodeficiency virus 1; gag
   1679..1912    +  misc_feature   RRE: The Rev response element (RRE) of HIV-1 allows for Rev-dependent mRNA export from the nucleus to the cytoplasm.
   2289..2389    +  CDS            Rev (fragment): human immunodeficiency virus 1 (HIV-1) Rev protein; rev; enhances nuclear export of unspliced and incompletely spliced viral mRNAs
   2439..2556    +  misc_feature   cPPT/CTS: central polypurine tract and central termination sequence of HIV-1
   2619..2685    +  CDS            small t antigen (fragment): SV40 (simian virus 40) small t antigen
   2692..3870    +  promoter       EF-1α promoter: strong constitutive promoter for human elongation factor EF-1α
   3887..3905    +  promoter       T7 promoter: promoter for bacteriophage T7 RNA polymerase
   3925..3961    -  misc_feature   MCS (fragment): pBluescript multiple cloning site
   3969..5339    +  CDS            FOXA2: FOXA2_HUMAN - Also known as HNF3B, TCF3B. Experimental evidence at protein level: Swiss-Prot protein existence level 1. Transcription factor that is involved in embryonic development, establishment of tissue-specific gene expression and regulation of gene expression in differentiated tissues. Is thought to act as a 'pioneer' factor opening the compacted chromatin for other proteins through interactions with nucleosomal core histones and thereby replacing linker histones at target enhancer and/or promoter sites. Binds DNA with the consensus sequence 5'- [AC]A[AT]T[AG]TT[GT][AG][CT]T[CT]-3' (By
   5409..6431    +  CDS            hph: KHYB_ECOLX - Experimental evidence at protein level: Swiss-Prot protein existence level 1. The aminoglycoside phosphotransferases achieve inactivation of their antibiotic substrates by phosphorylation. Only phosphorylates hygromycin and closely related compounds such as demethyl analogs and destomycin. From Escherichia coli.
   6515..6628    +  CDS            nef (fragment): NEF_HV1LA - Experimental evidence at protein level: Swiss-Prot protein existence level 1. Extracellular Nef protein targets CD4(+) T-lymphocytes for apoptosis by interacting with CXCR4 surface receptors. From Human immunodeficiency virus type 1 group M subtype B (isolate Lai) (HIV-1).
   6626..6659    +  protein_bind   loxP: Cre-mediated recombination occurs in the 8-bp core sequence (GCATACAT). Cre recombinase
   6684..6864    +  LTR            5' LTR (truncated): truncated 5' long terminal repeat (LTR) from HIV-1
   6896..7120    +  polyA_signal   bGH poly(A) signal: bovine growth hormone polyadenylation signal
   7124..7145    +  promoter       SV40 promoter (fragment): SV40 enhancer and early promoter
   7166..7594    +  rep_origin     f1 ori (sequence partly withheld): f1 bacteriophage origin of replication; arrow indicates direction of (+) strand synthesis
   7608..7937    +  promoter       SV40 promoter: SV40 enhancer and early promoter
   7985..8032    +  promoter       EM7 promoter: synthetic bacterial promoter&nbsp
   8051..8425    +  CDS            BleoR: antibiotic-binding protein; Sh ble from Streptoalloteichus hindustanus; confers resistance to bleomycin, phleomycin, and Zeocin™
   8435..8560    +  CDS            ble (fragment): BLE_KLEPN - Experimental evidence at protein level: Swiss-Prot protein existence level 1. Binding protein with a strong affinity to the bleomycin family of antibiotics. Binds to CL990; an antimitotic-antibiotic compound. From Klebsiella pneumoniae.
   8555..8676    +  polyA_signal   SV40 poly(A) signal: SV40 polyadenylation signal
   8747..8769    -  protein_bind   lac operator (fragment): The lac repressor binds to the lac operator to inhibit transcription in E. coli. This inhibition can be relieved by adding lactose or isopropyl-β-D-thiogalactopyranoside (IPTG). lac repressor encoded by lacI
   8773..8803    -  promoter       lac promoter: promoter for the E. coli lac operon
   8818..8839    -  protein_bind   CAP binding site: CAP binding activates transcription in the presence of cAMP. E. coli catabolite activator protein
   8852..8944    -  CDS            lacI (fragment): lac repressor; lacI; The lac repressor binds to the lac operator to inhibit transcription in E. coli. This inhibition can be relieved by adding lactose or isopropyl-β-D-thiogalactopyranoside (IPTG).
   9127..9715    -  rep_origin     ori: high-copy-number ColE1/pMB1/pBR322/pUC origin of replication
   9886..10746   -  CDS            AmpR: β-lactamase; bla; confers resistance to ampicillin, carbenicillin, and related antibiotics
  10747..10851   -  promoter       AmpR promoter: bla
