[The description below was written by a language model from this plasmid's Addgene catalogue record, the feature table of its GenBank file and pLannotate feature annotations shown in this document.]
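Description:
EF1a_FOXA2_P2A_Hygro_Barcode is a lentiviral transfer plasmid for constitutive expression of human FOXA2, a forkhead "pioneer" transcription factor, in mammalian cells. The catalogue does not name the parental backbone, but the feature table shows a third-generation-style HIV-1 layout. A CMV enhancer/promoter replaces the U3 of the 5' LTR to drive genomic RNA production in packaging cells, and is followed by the Ψ packaging signal with a gag fragment, the Rev response element and the cPPT/CTS. The cassette ends in a truncated 3' LTR that contains a loxP site, with a bGH polyadenylation signal downstream. In bacteria the plasmid is maintained through a high-copy ColE1/pUC-type origin and selected with ampicillin. An f1 origin and an SV40/EM7-driven bleomycin/Zeocin resistance cassette sit outside the LTRs as backbone carry-overs.

Between the LTRs, the EF-1α promoter drives a single transcript encoding FOXA2 followed by the hygromycin phosphotransferase gene (hph). The construct name indicates a P2A ribosome-skipping peptide in the short gap between the two reading frames, although it is not annotated. This link lets transduced cells be selected with hygromycin while producing the two proteins separately. FOXA2 was inserted by Gibson assembly at a BamHI site that is retained on both sides.

The barcode is not annotated in the feature table. The separate 20 bp GenBank record held for this plasmid carries no features and may represent that barcode alone, though the record does not say so. The stated purpose is that the barcode allows the transcript to be detected in single-cell RNA-seq. This fits the associated publication, which describes pooled overexpression screens with fitness and transcriptomic readouts for mapping cellular reprogramming.
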