Addgene plasmid #120439: EF1a_FOXA2_P2A_Hygro_Barcode
Purpose: Barcoded lentiviral vector to express FOXA2 in mammalian cells under control of EF1a promoter. Barcoded for transcript detection in single cell RNA-seq.
Depositing lab: Prashant Mali. Depositing organization: University of California, San Diego (UCSD). Publication: Mapping Cellular Reprogramming via Pooled Overexpression Screens with Paired Fitness and Single-Cell RNA-Sequencing Readout. Parekh U, Wu Y, Zhao D, Worlikar A, Shah N, Zhang K, Mali P. Cell Syst. 2018 Nov 12. pii: S2405-4712(18)30433-2. doi: 10.1016/j.cels.2018.10.008. PubMed 30448000.
Backbone
  Vector backbone: Unknown
  Backbone size w/o insert (bp): 9514
  Vector type: Lentiviral
  Selectable markers: Hygromycin
Growth in bacteria
  Bacterial resistance: Ampicillin, 100 μg/mL
  Growth temperature: 37°C
  Growth strain: Stbl3
  Copy number: High Copy
Gene/Insert
  Gene/Insert name: FOXA2
  Species: H. sapiens (human)
  Insert size (bp): 1374
  Entrez Gene: FOXA2 (a.k.a. HNF-3-beta, HNF3B, TCF3B)
  Promoter: EF1a
  Cloning method: Gibson Cloning
  Sequencing primers: 5′ 5'-ttctcaagcctcagacagtgg-3'
Terms and licenses: Academic/Nonprofit Terms; Industry Terms: Not Available to Industry
Depositor comments: 5' cloning site: BamHI (not destroyed), 3' cloning site: BamHI (not destroyed).
How to cite: EF1a_FOXA2_P2A_Hygro_Barcode was a gift from Prashant Mali (Addgene plasmid # 120439 ; http://n2t.net/addgene:120439 ; RRID:Addgene_120439)
