LOCUS       Exported 20 bp ds-DNA linear SYN 02-JUN-2021
DEFINITION  Barcoded lentiviral vector to express FOXA2 in mammalian cells under
            control of EF1a promoter. Barcoded for transcript detection in
            single cell RNA-seq..
ACCESSION   .
VERSION     .
KEYWORDS    EF1a_FOXA2_P2A_Hygro_Barcode
SOURCE      synthetic DNA construct
  ORGANISM  synthetic DNA construct
REFERENCE   1 (bases 1 to 20)
  AUTHORS   Parekh U, Wu Y, Zhao D, Worlikar A, Shah N, Zhang K, Mali P
  TITLE     Mapping Cellular Reprogramming via Pooled Overexpression Screens
            with Paired Fitness and Single-Cell RNA-Sequencing Readout.
  JOURNAL   Cell Syst. 2018 Nov 12. pii: S2405-4712(18)30433-2. doi:
            10.1016/j.cels.2018.10.008.
  PUBMED    30448000
REFERENCE   2 (bases 1 to 20)
  AUTHORS   .
  TITLE     Direct Submission
  JOURNAL   Exported Jun 2, 2021 from SnapGene Server 1.1.58
            http://www.snapgene.com
FEATURES             Location/Qualifiers
     source          1..20
                     /organism="synthetic DNA construct"
                     /mol_type="other DNA"
ORIGIN
        1 cttttttagc cgtctttaac
//
