>Addgene plasmid #120439 | EF1a_FOXA2_P2A_Hygro_Barcode | depositor partial sequence | sequence record 228685 | FOXA2 gene
ATGCTGGGAGCGGTGAAGATGGAAGGGCACGAGCCGTCCGACTGGAGCAGCTACTATGCAGAGCCCGAGG
GCTACTCCTCCGTGAGCAACATGAACGCCGGCCTGGGGATGAACGGCATGAACACGTACATGAGCATGTC
GGCGGCCGCCATGGGCAGCGGCTCGGGCAACATGAGCGCGGGCTCCATGAACATGTCGTCGTACGTGGGC
GCTGGCATGAGCCCGTCCCTGGCGGGGATGTCCCCCGGCGCGGGCGCCATGGCGGGCATGGGCGGCTCGG
CCGGGGCGGCTGGCGTGGCGGGCATGGGGCCGCACTTGAGTCCCAGCCTGAGCCCGCTCGGGGGGCAGGC
GGCCGGGGCCATGGGCGGCCTGGCCCCCTACGCCAACATGAACTCCATGAGCCCCATGTACGGGCAGGCG
GGCCTGAGCCGCGCCCGCGACCCCAAGACCTACAGGCGCAGCTACACGCACGCAAAGCCGCCCTACTCGT
ACATCTCGCTCATCACCATGGCCATCCAGCAGAGCCCCAACAAGATGCTGACGCTGAGCGAGATCTACCA
GTGGATCATGGACCTCTTCCCCTTCTACCGGCAGAACCAGCAGCGCTGGCAGAACTCCATCCGCCACTCG
CTCTCCTTCAACGACTGTTTCCTGAAGGTGCCCCGCTCGCCCGACAAGCCCGGCAAGGGCTCCTTCTGGA
CCCTGCACCCTGACTCGGGCAACATGTTCGAGAACGGCTGCTACCTGCGCCGCCAGAAGCGCTTCAAGTG
CGAGAAGCAGCTGGCGCTGAAGGAGGCCGCAGGCGCCGCCGGCAGCGGCAAGAAGGCGGCCGCCGGGGCC
CAGGCCTCACAGGCTCAACTCGGGGAGGCCGCCGGGCCGGCCTCCGAGACTCCGGCGGGCACCGAGTCGC
CTCACTCGAGCGCCTCCCCGTGCCAGGAGCACAAGCGAGGGGGCCTGGGAGAGCTGAAGGGGACGCCGGC
TGCGGCGCTGAGCCCCCCAGAGCCGGCGCCCTCTCCCGGGCAGCAGCAGCAGGCCGCGGCCCACCTGCTG
GGCCCGCCCCACCACCCGGGCCTGCCGCCTGAGGCCCACCTGAAGCCGGAACACCACTACGCCTTCAACC
ACCCGTTCTCCATCAACAACCTCATGTCCTCGGAGCAGCAGCACCACCACAGCCACCACCACCACCAGCC
CCACAAAATGGACCTCAAGGCCTACGAACAGGTGATGCACTACCCCGGCTACGGTTCCCCCATGCCTGGC
AGCTTGGCCATGGGCCCGGTCACGAACAAAACGGGCCTGGACGCCTCGCCCCTGGCCGCAGATACCTCCT
ACTACCAGGGGGTGTACTCCCGGCCCATTATGAACTCCTCTTTG
